Addgene plasmid #115944: pTW101
Purpose: SGP insert for replicon MoClo
Depositing lab: Ron Weiss. Depositing organization: Massachusetts Institute of Technology. Publication: Small-molecule-based regulation of RNA-delivered circuits in mammalian cells. Wagner TE, Becraft JR, Bodner K, Teague B, Zhang X, Woo A, Porter E, Alburquerque B, Dobosh B, Andries O, Sanders NN, Beal J, Densmore D, Kitada T, Weiss R. Nat Chem Biol. 2018 Nov;14(11):1043-1050. doi: 10.1038/s41589-018-0146-9. Epub 2018 Oct 16. PubMed 30327560.
Backbone
  Vector backbone: pUC19
  Vector type: Synthetic Biology
Growth in bacteria
  Bacterial resistance: Ampicillin, 100 μg/mL
  Growth temperature: 37°C
  Growth strain: DH5alpha
  Copy number: High Copy
Gene/Insert
  Gene/Insert name: Lvl0 -98/16 SGP 2x K-turn
  Species: venezuelan equine encephalitis
  Cloning method: Gateway Cloning
Terms and licenses: Academic/Nonprofit Terms; Industry Terms: Not Available to Industry
How to cite: pTW101 was a gift from Ron Weiss (Addgene plasmid # 115944 ; http://n2t.net/addgene:115944 ; RRID:Addgene_115944)
