[The description below was written by a language model from this plasmid's Addgene catalogue record and pLannotate feature annotations shown in this document.]
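Description:
pTW101 is a small (about 2.9 kb) pUC19-based bacterial cloning plasmid that serves as a level 0 part in a MoClo (modular, hierarchical) assembly system for building alphavirus replicons. It is maintained in E. coli through the high-copy ColE1/pUC origin and selected with ampicillin via the β-lactamase gene and its native promoter. The rest of the annotated backbone is standard pUC19 scaffolding: the lac promoter with its operator and CAP binding site, a lacZα fragment, the pUC multiple cloning site, and short remnants of lacI, bom and rop that have no functional role here.

The payload is recorded as "Lvl0 -98/16 SGP 2x K-turn", derived from Venezuelan equine encephalitis virus. The name indicates a subgenomic promoter (SGP) spanning positions -98 to +16 relative to the subgenomic transcription start, coupled to two kink-turn (K-turn) RNA motifs. In an alphavirus replicon, the SGP is recognised by the viral replicase on the minus strand and drives synthesis of a subgenomic RNA encoding the gene of interest. K-turn motifs are binding sites for RNA-binding proteins such as L7Ae, and placed near the 5' end of a transcript they allow translation to be repressed. This part would therefore provide a repressible expression unit for RNA-delivered genetic circuits in mammalian cells. The automated feature table annotates only backbone elements, so the insert's exact location and boundaries are not shown. The type IIS sites expected for a MoClo part are also not annotated, and the catalogue lists the cloning method as Gateway.
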