Features (pLannotate 1.2.2; 11 found; start..end, strand, type, name):
    137..236     +  misc_feature   bom (fragment): basis of mobility region from pBR322
    242..399     -  CDS            lacZα (fragment): LacZα fragment of β-galactosidase; lacZ fragment
    396..452     +  misc_feature   MCS: pUC18/19 multiple cloning site
    489..505     -  protein_bind   lac operator: The lac repressor binds to the lac operator to inhibit transcription in E. coli. This inhibition can be relieved by adding lactose or isopropyl-β-D-thiogalactopyranoside (IPTG). lac repressor encoded by lacI
    513..543     -  promoter       lac promoter: promoter for the E. coli lac operon
    558..579     -  protein_bind   CAP binding site: CAP binding activates transcription in the presence of cAMP. E. coli catabolite activator protein
    592..684     -  CDS            lacI (fragment): lac repressor; lacI; The lac repressor binds to the lac operator to inhibit transcription in E. coli. This inhibition can be relieved by adding lactose or isopropyl-β-D-thiogalactopyranoside (IPTG).
   1071..1659    -  rep_origin     ori: high-copy-number ColE1/pMB1/pBR322/pUC origin of replication
   1830..2690    -  CDS            AmpR: β-lactamase; bla; confers resistance to ampicillin, carbenicillin, and related antibiotics
   2691..2795    -  promoter       AmpR promoter: bla
   2890..35      +  CDS            rop (fragment) (across the origin): Rop protein, which maintains plasmids at low copy number; rop
>Addgene plasmid #115944 | pTW101 | addgene full sequence | sequence record 244223 | Addgene NGS Result
TCGCGCGTTTCGGTGATGACGGTGAAAACCTCTGACACATGCAGCTCCCGGAGACGGTCACAGCTTGTCT
GTAAGCGGATGCCGGGAGCAGACAAGCCCGTCAGGGCGCGTCAGCGGGTGTTGGCGGGTGTCGGGGCTGG
CTTAACTATGCGGCATCAGAGCAGATTGTACTGAGAGTGCACCATATGCGGTGTGAAATACCGCACAGAT
GCGTAAGGAGAAAATACCGCATCAGGCGCCATTCGCCATTCAGGCTGCGCAACTGTTGGGAAGGGCGATC
GGTGCGGGCCTCTTCGCTATTACGCCAGCTGGCGAAAGGGGGATGTGCTGCAAGGCGATTAAGTTGGGTA
ACGCCAGGGTTTTCCCAGTCACGACGTTGTAAAACGACGGCCAGTGAATTCGAGCTCGGTACCCGGGGAT
CCTCTAGAGTCGACCTGCAGGCATGCAAGCTTGGCGTAATCATGGTCATAGCTGTTTCCTGTGTGAAATT
GTTATCCGCTCACAATTCCACACAACATACGAGCCGGAAGCATAAAGTGTAAAGCCTGGGGTGCCTAATG
AGTGAGCTAACTCACATTAATTGCGTTGCGCTCACTGCCCGCTTTCCAGTCGGGAAACCTGTCGTGCCAG
CTGCATTAATGAATCGGCCAACGCGCGGGGAGAGGCGGTTTGCGTATTGGGCGCTCTTCCGCTGGTCTCC
GACTTCCATCATAGTTATGGCCATGACTACTCTAGCTAGCAGTGTTAAATCATTCAGCTACCTGAGAGGG
GCCCCTATAACTCTCTACGGCTAACCTGAATGGACTACGACATAGGGGCGTGATCCGAAAGGTGACCCGG
ATCTGGGGCGTGATCCGAAAGGTGACCCGGATCCACCGGTCGCCACCTGAGACCGCTTCCTCGCTCACTG
ACTCGCTGCGCTCGGTCGTTCGGCTGCGGCGAGCGGTATCAGCTCACTCAAAGGCGGTAATACGGTTATC
CACAGAATCAGGGGATAACGCAGGAAAGAACATGTGAGCAAAAGGCCAGCAAAAGGCCAGGAACCGTAAA
AAGGCCGCGTTGCTGGCGTTTTTCCATAGGCTCCGCCCCCCTGACGAGCATCACAAAAATCGACGCTCAA
GTCAGAGGTGGCGAAACCCGACAGGACTATAAAGATACCAGGCGTTTCCCCCTGGAAGCTCCCTCGTGCG
CTCTCCTGTTCCGACCCTGCCGCTTACCGGATACCTGTCCGCCTTTCTCCCTTCGGGAAGCGTGGCGCTT
TCTCATAGCTCACGCTGTAGGTATCTCAGTTCGGTGTAGGTCGTTCGCTCCAAGCTGGGCTGTGTGCACG
AACCCCCCGTTCAGCCCGACCGCTGCGCCTTATCCGGTAACTATCGTCTTGAGTCCAACCCGGTAAGACA
CGACTTATCGCCACTGGCAGCAGCCACTGGTAACAGGATTAGCAGAGCGAGGTATGTAGGCGGTGCTACA
GAGTTCTTGAAGTGGTGGCCTAACTACGGCTACACTAGAAGAACAGTATTTGGTATCTGCGCTCTGCTGA
AGCCAGTTACCTTCGGAAAAAGAGTTGGTAGCTCTTGATCCGGCAAACAAACCACCGCTGGTAGCGGTGG
TTTTTTTGTTTGCAAGCAGCAGATTACGCGCAGAAAAAAAGGATCTCAAGAAGATCCTTTGATCTTTTCT
ACGGGGTCTGACGCTCAGTGGAACGAAAACTCACGTTAAGGGATTTTGGTCATGAGATTATCAAAAAGGA
TCTTCACCTAGATCCTTTTAAATTAAAAATGAAGTTTTAAATCAATCTAAAGTATATATGAGTAAACTTG
GTCTGACAGTTACCAATGCTTAATCAGTGAGGCACCTATCTCAGCGATCTGTCTATTTCGTTCATCCATA
GTTGCCTGACTCCCCGTCGTGTAGATAACTACGATACGGGAGGGCTTACCATCTGGCCCCAGTGCTGCAA
TGATACCGCGAGACCCACGCTCACCGGCTCCAGATTTATCAGCAATAAACCAGCCAGCCGGAAGGGCCGA
GCGCAGAAGTGGTCCTGCAACTTTATCCGCCTCCATCCAGTCTATTAATTGTTGCCGGGAAGCTAGAGTA
AGTAGTTCGCCAGTTAATAGTTTGCGCAACGTTGTTGCCATTGCTACAGGCATCGTGGTGTCACGCTCGT
CGTTTGGTATGGCTTCATTCAGCTCCGGTTCCCAACGATCAAGGCGAGTTACATGATCCCCCATGTTGTG
CAAAAAAGCGGTTAGCTCCTTCGGTCCTCCGATCGTTGTCAGAAGTAAGTTGGCCGCAGTGTTATCACTC
ATGGTTATGGCAGCACTGCATAATTCTCTTACTGTCATGCCATCCGTAAGATGCTTTTCTGTGACTGGTG
AGTACTCAACCAAGTCATTCTGAGAATAGTGTATGCGGCGACCGAGTTGCTCTTGCCCGGCGTCAATACG
GGATAATACCGCGCCACATAGCAGAACTTTAAAAGTGCTCATCATTGGAAAACGTTCTTCGGGGCGAAAA
CTCTCAAGGATCTTACCGCTGTTGAGATCCAGTTCGATGTAACCCACTCGTGCACCCAACTGATCTTCAG
CATCTTTTACTTTCACCAGCGTTTCTGGGTGAGCAAAAACAGGAAGGCAAAATGCCGCAAAAAAGGGAAT
AAGGGCGACACGGAAATGTTGAATACTCATACTCTTCCTTTTTCAATATTATTGAAGCATTTATCAGGGT
TATTGTCTCATGAGCGGATACATATTTGAATGTATTTAGAAAAATAAACAAATAGGGGTTCCGCGCACAT
TTCCCCGAAAAGTGCCACCTGACGTCTAAGAAACCATTATTATCATGACATTAACCTATAAAAATAGGCG
TATCACGAGGCCCTTTCGTC
